>Addgene plasmid #235206 | FLAG-GRP78-NLS-Mut | addgene full sequence | sequence record 472959 | Addgene NGS Result
GACGGATCGGGAGATCTCCCGATCCCCTATGGTGCACTCTCAGTACAATCTGCTCTGATGCCGCATAGTT
AAGCCAGTATCTGCTCCCTGCTTGTGTGTTGGAGGTCGCTGAGTAGTGCGCGAGCAAAATTTAAGCTACA
ACAAGGCAAGGCTTGACCGACAATTGCATGAAGAATCTGCTTAGGGTTAGGCGTTTTGCGCTGCTTCGCG
ATGTACGGGCCAGATATACGCGTTGACATTGATTATTGACTAGTTATTAATAGTAATCAATTACGGGGTC
ATTAGTTCATAGCCCATATATGGAGTTCCGCGTTACATAACTTACGGTAAATGGCCCGCCTGGCTGACCG
CCCAACGACCCCCGCCCATTGACGTCAATAATGACGTATGTTCCCATAGTAACGCCAATAGGGACTTTCC
ATTGACGTCAATGGGTGGAGTATTTACGGTAAACTGCCCACTTGGCAGTACATCAAGTGTATCATATGCC
AAGTACGCCCCCTATTGACGTCAATGACGGTAAATGGCCCGCCTGGCATTATGCCCAGTACATGACCTTA
TGGGACTTTCCTACTTGGCAGTACATCTACGTATTAGTCATCGCTATTACCATGGTGATGCGGTTTTGGC
AGTACATCAATGGGCGTGGATAGCGGTTTGACTCACGGGGATTTCCAAGTCTCCACCCCATTGACGTCAA
TGGGAGTTTGTTTTGGCACCAAAATCAACGGGACTTTCCAAAATGTCGTAACAACTCCGCCCCATTGACG
CAAATGGGCGGTAGGCGTGTACGGTGGGAGGTCTATATAAGCAGAGCTCTCTGGCTAACTAGAGAACCCA
CTGCTTACTGGCTTATCGAAATTAATACGACTCACTATAGGGAGACCCAAGCTTGGTACCGAGCTCGGAT
CCATGAAGCTCTCCCTGGTGGCCGCGATGCTGCTGCTGCTCAGCGCGGCGCGGGCCGACTACAAAGATGA
CGATGACAAGGAGGAGGAGGACAAGAAGGAGGACGTGGGCACGGTGGTCGGCATCGACCTGGGGACCACC
TACTCCTGCGTCGGCGTGTTCAAGAACGGCCGCGTGGAGATCATCGCCAACGATCAGGGCAACCGCATCA
CGCCGTCCTATGTCGCCTTCACTCCTGAAGGGGAACGTCTGATTGGCGATGCCGCCAAGAACCAGCTCAC
CTCCAACCCCGAGAACACGGTCTTTGACGCCAAGCGGCTCATCGGCCGCACGTGGAATGACCCGTCTGTG
CAGCAGGACATCAAGTTCTTGCCGTTCAAGGTGGTTGAAAAGAAAACTAAACCATACATTCAAGTTGATA
TTGGAGGTGGGCAAACAAAGACATTTGCTCCTGAAGAAATTTCTGCCATGGTTCTCACTAAAATGAAAGA
AACCGCTGAGGCTTATTTGGGAAAGAAGGTTACCCATGCAGTTGTTACTGTACCAGCCTATTTTAATGAT
GCCCAACGCCAAGCAACCAAAGACGCTGGAACTATTGCTGGCCTAAATGTTATGAGGATCATCAACGAGC
CTACGGCAGCTGCTATTGCTTATGGCCTGGATAAGAGGGAGGGGGAGAAGAACATCCTGGTGTTTGACCT
GGGTGGCGGAACCTTCGATGTGTCTCTTCTCACCATTGACAATGGTGTCTTCGAAGTTGTGGCCACTAAT
GGAGATACTCATCTGGGTGGAGAAGACTTTGACCAGCGTGTCATGGAACACTTCATCAAACTGTACAAAA
AGAAGACGGGCGCAGATGTCAGGGCAGACAATAGAGCTGTGCAGGCACTCCGGCGCGAGGTAGAAAAGGC
CAAACGGGCCCTGTCTTCTCAGCATCAAGCAAGAATTGAAATTGAGTCCTTCTATGAAGGAGAAGACTTT
TCTGAGACCCTGACTCGGGCCAAATTTGAAGAGCTCAACATGGATCTGTTCCGGTCTACTATGAAGCCCG
TCCAGAAAGTGTTGGAAGATTCTGATTTGAAGAAGTCTGATATTGATGAAATTGTTCTTGTTGGTGGCTC
GACTCGAATTCCAAAGATTCAGCAACTGGTTAAAGAGTTCTTCAATGGCAAGGAACCATCCCGTGGCATA
AACCCAGATGAAGCTGTAGCGTATGGTGCTGCTGTCCAGGCTGGTGTGCTCTCTGGTGATCAAGATACAG
GTGACCTGGTACTGCTTGATGTATGTCCCCTTACACTTGGTATTGAAACTGTGGGAGGTGTCATGACCAA
ACTGATTCCAAGGAACACAGTGGTGCCTACCAAGAAGTCTCAGATCTTTTCTACAGCTTCTGATAATCAA
CCAACTGTTACAATCAAGGTCTATGAAGGTGAAAGACCCCTGACAAAAGACAATCATCTTCTGGGTACAT
TTGATCTGACTGGAATTCCTCCTGCTCCTCGTGGGGTCCCACAGATTGAAGTCACCTTTGAGATAGATGT
GAATGGTATTCTTCGAGTGACAGCTGAAGACAAGGGTACAGGGAACAAAAATAAGATCACAATCACCAAT
GACCAGAATCGCCTGACACCTGAAGAAATCGAAAGGATGGTTAATGATGCTGAGAAGTTTGCTGAGGAAG
ACAAAAAGCTCAAGGAGCGCATTGATACTAGAAATGAGTTGGAAAGCTATGCCTATTCTCTAAAGAATCA
GATTGGAGATAAAGAAAAGCTGGGAGGTAAACTTTCCTCTGAAGATAAGGAGACCATGGAAAAAGCTGTA
GAAGAAAAGATTGAATGGCTGGAAAGCCACCAAGATGCTGACATTGAAGACTTCAAAGCTAAGAAGAAGG
AACTGGAAGAAATTGTTCAACCAATTATCAGCAAACTCTATGGAAGTGCAGGCCCTCCCCCAACTGGTGA
AGAGGATACAGCAGAAAAAGATGAGTTGTAGCTCGAGCATGCATCTAGAGGGCCCTATTCTATAGTGTCA
CCTAAATGCTAGAGCTCGCTGATCAGCCTCGACTGTGCCTTCTAGTTGCCAGCCATCTGTTGTTTGCCCC
TCCCCCGTGCCTTCCTTGACCCTGGAAGGTGCCACTCCCACTGTCCTTTCCTAATAAAATGAGGAAATTG
CATCGCATTGTCTGAGTAGGTGTCATTCTATTCTGGGGGGTGGGGTGGGGCAGGACAGCAAGGGGGAGGA
TTGGGAAGACAATAGCAGGCATGCTGGGGATGCGGTGGGCTCTATGGCTTCTGAGGCGGAAAGAACCAGC
TGGGGCTCTAGGGGGTATCCCC
[124 nt withheld, positions 3243-3366]
C
[91 nt withheld, positions 3368-3458]
A
[49 nt withheld, positions 3460-3508]
CCTTTGACGTTGGAGTCCACGTTCTTT
[37 nt withheld, positions 3536-3572]
ACCCTATCTCGGTCTATTCTTTTGATTTATAAGGGATTTTGCCGATTTCGGCCTATTGGTTAAAAAATGA
GCTGATTTAACAAAAATTTAACGCGAATTAATTCTGTGGAATGTGTGTCAGTTAGGGTGTGGAAAGTCCC
CAGGCTCCCCAGCAGGCAGAAGTATGCAAAGCATGCATCTCAATTAGTCAGCAACCAGGTGTGGAAAGTC
CCCAGGCTCCCCAGCAGGCAGAAGTATGCAAAGCATGCATCTCAATTAGTCAGCAACCATAGTCCCGCCC
CTAACTCCGCCCATCCCGCCCCTAACTCCGCCCAGTTCCGCCCATTCTCCGCCCCATGGCTGACTAATTT
TTTTTATTTATGCAGAGGCCGAGGCCGCCTCTGCCTCTGAGCTATTCCAGAAGTAGTGAGGAGGCTTTTT
TGGAGGCCTAGGCTTTTGCAAAAAGCTCCCGGGAGCTTGTATATCCATTTTCGGATCTGATCAAGAGACA
GGATGAGGATCGTTTCGCATGATTGAACAAGATGGATTGCACGCAGGTTCTCCGGCCGCTTGGGTGGAGA
GGCTATTCGGCTATGACTGGGCACAACAGACAATCGGCTGCTCTGATGCCGCCGTGTTCCGGCTGTCAGC
GCAGGGGCGCCCGGTTCTTTTTGTCAAGACCGACCTGTCCGGTGCCCTGAATGAACTGCAGGACGAGGCA
GCGCGGCTATCGTGGCTGGCCACGACGGGCGTTCCTTGCGCAGCTGTGCTCGACGTTGTCACTGAAGCGG
GAAGGGACTGGCTGCTATTGGGCGAAGTGCCGGGGCAGGATCTCCTGTCATCTCACCTTGCTCCTGCCGA
GAAAGTATCCATCATGGCTGATGCAATGCGGCGGCTGCATACGCTTGATCCGGCTACCTGCCCATTCGAC
CACCAAGCGAAACATCGCATCGAGCGAGCACGTACTCGGATGGAAGCCGGTCTTGTCGATCAGGATGATC
TGGACGAAGAGCATCAGGGGCTCGCGCCAGCCGAACTGTTCGCCAGGCTCAAGGCGCGCATGCCCGACGG
CGAGGATCTCGTCGTGACCCATGGCGATGCCTGCTTGCCGAATATCATGGTGGAAAATGGCCGCTTTTCT
GGATTCATCGACTGTGGCCGGCTGGGTGTGGCGGACCGCTATCAGGACATAGCGTTGGCTACCCGTGATA
TTGCTGAAGAGCTTGGCGGCGAATGGGCTGACCGCTTCCTCGTGCTTTACGGTATCGCCGCTCCCGATTC
GCAGCGCATCGCCTTCTATCGCCTTCTTGACGAGTTCTTCTGAGCGGGACTCTGGGGTTCGAAATGACCG
ACCAAGCGACGCCCAACCTGCCATCACGAGATTTCGATTCCACCGCCGCCTTCTATGAAAGGTTGGGCTT
CGGAATCGTTTTCCGGGACGCCGGCTGGATGATCCTCCAGCGCGGGGATCTCATGCTGGAGTTCTTCGCC
CACCCCAACTTGTTTATTGCAGCTTATAATGGTTACAAATAAAGCAATAGCATCACAAATTTCACAAATA
AAGCATTTTTTTCACTGCATTCTAGTTGTGGTTTGTCCAAACTCATCAATGTATCTTATCATGTCTGTAT
ACCGTCGACCTCTAGCTAGAGCTTGGCGTAATCATGGTCATAGCTGTTTCCTGTGTGAAATTGTTATCCG
CTCACAATTCCACACAACATACGAGCCGGAAGCATAAAGTGTAAAGCCTGGGGTGCCTAATGAGTGAGCT
AACTCACATTAATTGCGTTGCGCTCACTGCCCGCTTTCCAGTCGGGAAACCTGTCGTGCCAGCTGCATTA
ATGAATCGGCCAACGCGCGGGGAGAGGCGGTTTGCGTATTGGGCGCTCTTCCGCTTCCTCGCTCACTGAC
TCGCTGCGCTCGGTCGTTCGGCTGCGGCGAGCGGTATCAGCTCACTCAAAGGCGGTAATACGGTTATCCA
CAGAATCAGGGGATAACGCAGGAAAGAACATGTGAGCAAAAGGCCAGCAAAAGGCCAGGAACCGTAAAAA
GGCCGCGTTGCTGGCGTTTTTCCATAGGCTCCGCCCCCCTGACGAGCATCACAAAAATCGACGCTCAAGT
CAGAGGTGGCGAAACCCGACAGGACTATAAAGATACCAGGCGTTTCCCCCTGGAAGCTCCCTCGTGCGCT
CTCCTGTTCCGACCCTGCCGCTTACCGGATACCTGTCCGCCTTTCTCCCTTCGGGAAGCGTGGCGCTTTC
TCATAGCTCACGCTGTAGGTATCTCAGTTCGGTGTAGGTCGTTCGCTCCAAGCTGGGCTGTGTGCACGAA
CCCCCCGTTCAGCCCGACCGCTGCGCCTTATCCGGTAACTATCGTCTTGAGTCCAACCCGGTAAGACACG
ACTTATCGCCACTGGCAGCAGCCACTGGTAACAGGATTAGCAGAGCGAGGTATGTAGGCGGTGCTACAGA
GTTCTTGAAGTGGTGGCCTAACTACGGCTACACTAGAAGAACAGTATTTGGTATCTGCGCTCTGCTGAAG
CCAGTTACCTTCGGAAAAAGAGTTGGTAGCTCTTGATCCGGCAAACAAACCACCGCTGGTAGCGGTGGTT
TTTTTGTTTGCAAGCAGCAGATTACGCGCAGAAAAAAAGGATCTCAAGAAGATCCTTTGATCTTTTCTAC
GGGGTCTGACGCTCAGTGGAACGAAAACTCACGTTAAGGGATTTTGGTCATGAGATTATCAAAAAGGATC
TTCACCTAGATCCTTTTAAATTAAAAATGAAGTTTTAAATCAATCTAAAGTATATATGAGTAAACTTGGT
CTGACAGTTACCAATGCTTAATCAGTGAGGCACCTATCTCAGCGATCTGTCTATTTCGTTCATCCATAGT
TGCCTGACTCCCCGTCGTGTAGATAACTACGATACGGGAGGGCTTACCATCTGGCCCCAGTGCTGCAATG
ATACCGCGAGACCCACGCTCACCGGCTCCAGATTTATCAGCAATAAACCAGCCAGCCGGAAGGGCCGAGC
GCAGAAGTGGTCCTGCAACTTTATCCGCCTCCATCCAGTCTATTAATTGTTGCCGGGAAGCTAGAGTAAG
TAGTTCGCCAGTTAATAGTTTGCGCAACGTTGTTGCCATTGCTACAGGCATCGTGGTGTCACGCTCGTCG
TTTGGTATGGCTTCATTCAGCTCCGGTTCCCAACGATCAAGGCGAGTTACATGATCCCCCATGTTGTGCA
AAAAAGCGGTTAGCTCCTTCGGTCCTCCGATCGTTGTCAGAAGTAAGTTGGCCGCAGTGTTATCACTCAT
GGTTATGGCAGCACTGCATAATTCTCTTACTGTCATGCCATCCGTAAGATGCTTTTCTGTGACTGGTGAG
TACTCAACCAAGTCATTCTGAGAATAGTGTATGCGGCGACCGAGTTGCTCTTGCCCGGCGTCAATACGGG
ATAATACCGCGCCACATAGCAGAACTTTAAAAGTGCTCATCATTGGAAAACGTTCTTCGGGGCGAAAACT
CTCAAGGATCTTACCGCTGTTGAGATCCAGTTCGATGTAACCCACTCGTGCACCCAACTGATCTTCAGCA
TCTTTTACTTTCACCAGCGTTTCTGGGTGAGCAAAAACAGGAAGGCAAAATGCCGCAAAAAAGGGAATAA
GGGCGACACGGAAATGTTGAATACTCATACTCTTCCTTTTTCAATATTATTGAAGCATTTATCAGGGTTA
TTGTCTCATGAGCGGATACATATTTGAATGTATTTAGAAAAATAAACAAATAGGGGTTCCGCGCACATTT
CCCCGAAAAGTGCCACCTGACGTC
Features (pLannotate 1.2.2; 21 found; start..end, strand, type, name):
     28..80      -  misc_feature   bom (fragment): basis of mobility region from pBR322
    235..614     +  enhancer       CMV enhancer: human cytomegalovirus immediate early enhancer
    615..818     +  promoter       CMV promoter: human cytomegalovirus (CMV) immediate early promoter
    814..847     +  LTR            5' LTR (truncated) (fragment): truncated 5' long terminal repeat (LTR) from HIV-1
    863..881     +  promoter       T7 promoter: promoter for bacteriophage T7 RNA polymerase
    913..2898    +  CDS            HSPA5: BIP_HUMAN - Also known as GRP78 From Homo sapiens (Human).
   2929..2947    -  promoter       SP6 promoter: promoter for bacteriophage SP6 RNA polymerase
   2973..3197    +  polyA_signal   bGH poly(A) signal: bovine growth hormone polyadenylation signal
   3201..3222    +  promoter       SV40 promoter (fragment): SV40 enhancer and early promoter
   3243..3671    +  rep_origin     f1 ori (sequence partly withheld): f1 bacteriophage origin of replication; arrow indicates direction of (+) strand synthesis
   3685..4014    +  promoter       SV40 promoter: SV40 enhancer and early promoter
   4081..4872    +  CDS            neo: KKA2_KLEPN - Also known as kan, nptII. Experimental evidence at protein level: Swiss-Prot protein existence level 1. Resistance to kanamycin, neomycin, paromomycin, ribostamycin, butirosin and gentamicin B. From Klebsiella pneumoniae.
   4896..5054    +  CDS            ble (fragment): BLE_KLEPN - Experimental evidence at protein level: Swiss-Prot protein existence level 1. Binding protein with a strong affinity to the bleomycin family of antibiotics. Binds to CL990; an antimitotic-antibiotic compound. From Klebsiella pneumoniae.
   5049..5170    +  polyA_signal   SV40 poly(A) signal: SV40 polyadenylation signal
   5243..5259    -  protein_bind   lac operator: The lac repressor binds to the lac operator to inhibit transcription in E. coli. This inhibition can be relieved by adding lactose or isopropyl-β-D-thiogalactopyranoside (IPTG). lac repressor encoded by lacI
   5267..5297    -  promoter       lac promoter: promoter for the E. coli lac operon
   5312..5333    -  protein_bind   CAP binding site: CAP binding activates transcription in the presence of cAMP. E. coli catabolite activator protein
   5346..5438    -  CDS            lacI (fragment): lac repressor; lacI; The lac repressor binds to the lac operator to inhibit transcription in E. coli. This inhibition can be relieved by adding lactose or isopropyl-β-D-thiogalactopyranoside (IPTG).
   5621..6209    -  rep_origin     ori: high-copy-number ColE1/pMB1/pBR322/pUC origin of replication
   6380..7240    -  CDS            AmpR: β-lactamase; bla; confers resistance to ampicillin, carbenicillin, and related antibiotics
   7241..7345    -  promoter       AmpR promoter: bla
