[The description below was written by a language model from this plasmid's Addgene catalogue record and pLannotate feature annotations shown in this document.]
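Description:
FLAG-GRP78-NLS-Mut is a mammalian expression plasmid built on the pcDNA3.1 backbone that encodes human GRP78 (also called BiP or HSPA5), the 78-kDa glucose-regulated endoplasmic reticulum chaperone, carrying mutations in its nuclear localization signal. The record does not specify which residues were changed. The HSPA5 open reading frame sits downstream of the human cytomegalovirus immediate-early enhancer and promoter and is terminated by the bovine growth hormone polyadenylation signal, giving strong constitutive expression after transfection. The catalogue lists an N-terminal FLAG tag for detection or immunoprecipitation, although the tag is not annotated as a separate feature in the table. T7 and SP6 promoters flank the insert and can serve for in vitro transcription or as sequencing primer sites.

For stable selection in mammalian cells, an SV40 early promoter drives the neomycin phosphotransferase gene, followed by an SV40 poly(A) signal, conferring G418 resistance. In E. coli the plasmid replicates from a high-copy ColE1/pUC-type origin and is selected with ampicillin through the β-lactamase gene. An f1 origin is also present. The short annotated fragments (HIV-1 LTR, ble, lacI, bom) are probably backbone remnants or annotation matches rather than functional elements.

The sizes in the record disagree. The catalogue gives a total of about 9.6 kb with a 4.2 kb insert, whereas the sequenced record is 7,376 nt with a coding region of roughly 2 kb. The construct is presumably used alongside wild-type GRP78 to test whether the NLS is required for stress-induced nuclear translocation of GRP78 and for its reported role as a transcriptional regulator.
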