Addgene plasmid #235206: FLAG-GRP78-NLS-Mut
Purpose: Expresses GRP78 with mutated NLS in mammalian cells
Depositing lab: Amy Shiu Lee. Depositing organization: University of Southern California. Publication: ER chaperone GRP78/BiP translocates to the nucleus under stress and acts as a transcriptional regulator. Liu Z, Liu G, Ha DP, Wang J, Xiong M, Lee AS. Proc Natl Acad Sci U S A. 2023 Aug;120(31):e2303448120. doi: 10.1073/pnas.2303448120. Epub 2023 Jul 24. PubMed 37487081.
Backbone
  Vector backbone: pcDNA3.1
  Backbone size w/o insert (bp): 5500
  Total vector size (bp): 9599
  Vector type: Mammalian Expression
  Selectable markers: Neomycin (select with G418)
Growth in bacteria
  Bacterial resistance: Ampicillin, 100 μg/mL
  Growth temperature: 37°C
  Growth strain: DH5alpha
  Copy number: Unknown
Gene/Insert
  Gene/Insert name: 78-kDa glucose-regulated protein (alt names: GRP78; BiP; HSPA5)
  Species: H. sapiens (human)
  Insert size (bp): 4200
  Mutation: Mutate the NLS sequence
  GenBank ID: NM_005347.5
  Entrez Gene: HSPA5 (a.k.a. BIP, GRP78, HEL-S-89n)
  Tag / fusion protein: FLAG (N terminal on insert)
Terms and licenses: Academic/Nonprofit Terms; Industry Terms: Not Available to Industry
How to cite: FLAG-GRP78-NLS-Mut was a gift from Amy Shiu Lee (Addgene plasmid # 235206 ; http://n2t.net/addgene:235206 ; RRID:Addgene_235206)
